>Addgene plasmid #64990 | pEIGW Grx1-roGFP2 | addgene full sequence | sequence record 240742 | Addgene NGS Result
TGGAAGGGCTAATTCACTCCCAAAGAAGACAAGATATCCTTGATCTGTGGATCTACCACACACAAGGCTA
CTTCCCTGATTAGCAGAACTACACACCAGGGCCAGGGGTCAGATATCCACTGACCTTTGGATGGTGCTAC
AAGCTAGTACCAGTTGAGCCAGATAAGGTAGAAGAGGCCAATAAAGGAGAGAACACCAGCTTGTTACACC
CTGTGAGCCTGCATGGGATGGATGACCCGGAGAGAGAAGTGTTAGAGTGGAGGTTTGACAGCCGCCTAGC
ATTTCATCACGTGGCCCGAGAGCTGCATCCGGAGTACTTCAAGAACTGCTGATATCGAGCTTGCTACAAG
GGACTTTCCGCTGGGGACTTTCCAGGGAGGCGTGGCCTGGGCGGGACTGGGGAGTGGCGAGCCCTCAGAT
CCTGCATATAAGCAGCTGCTTTTTGCCTGTACTGGGTCTCTCTGGTTAGACCAGATCTGAGCCTGGGAGC
TCTCTGGCTAACTAGGGAACCCACTGCTTAAGCCTCAATAAAGCTTGCCTTGAGTGCTTCAAGTAGTGTG
TGCCCGTCTGTTGTGTGACTCTGGTAACTAGAGATCCCTCAGACCCTTTTAGTCAGTGTGGAAAATCTCT
AGCAGTGGCGCCCGAACAGGGACTTGAAAGCGAAAGGGAAACCAGAGGAGCTCTCTCGACGCAGGACTCG
GCTTGCTGAAGCGCGCACGGCAAGAGGCGAGGGGCGGCGACTGGTGAGTACGCCAAAAATTTTGACTAGC
GGAGGCTAGAAGGAGAGAGATGGGTGCGAGAGCGTCAGTATTAAGCGGGGGAGAATTAGATCGCGATGGG
AAAAAATTCGGTTAAGGCCAGGGGGAAAGAAAAAATATAAATTAAAACATATAGTATGGGCAAGCAGGGA
GCTAGAACGATTCGCAGTTAATCCTGGCCTGTTAGAAACATCAGAAGGCTGTAGACAAATACTGGGACAG
CTACAACCATCCCTTCAGACAGGATCAGAAGAACTTAGATCATTATATAATACAGTAGCAACCCTCTATT
GTGTGCATCAAAGGATAGAGATAAAAGACACCAAGGAAGCTTTAGACAAGATAGAGGAAGAGCAAAACAA
AAGTAAGACCACCGCACAGCAAGCGGCCGGCCGCTGATCTTCAGACCTGGAGGAGGAGATATGAGGGACA
ATTGGAGAAGTGAATTATATAAATATAAAGTAGTAAAAATTGAACCATTAGGAGTAGCACCCACCAAGGC
AAAGAGAAGAGTGGTGCAGAGAGAAAAAAGAGCAGTGGGAATAGGAGCTTTGTTCCTTGGGTTCTTGGGA
GCAGCAGGAAGCACTATGGGCGCAGCGTCAATGACGCTGACGGTACAGGCCAGACAATTATTGTCTGGTA
TAGTGCAGCAGCAGAACAATTTGCTGAGGGCTATTGAGGCGCAACAGCATCTGTTGCAACTCACAGTCTG
GGGCATCAAGCAGCTCCAGGCAAGAATCCTGGCTGTGGAAAGATACCTAAAGGATCAACAGCTCCTGGGG
ATTTGGGGTTGCTCTGGAAAACTCATTTGCACCACTGCTGTGCCTTGGAATGCTAGTTGGAGTAATAAAT
CTCTGGAACAGATTTGGAATCACACGACCTGGATGGAGTGGGACAGAGAAATTAACAATTACACAAGCTT
AATACACTCCTTAATTGAAGAATCGCAAAACCAGCAAGAAAAGAATGAACAAGAATTATTGGAATTAGAT
AAATGGGCAAGTTTGTGGAATTGGTTTAACATAACAAATTGGCTGTGGTATATAAAATTATTCATAATGA
TAGTAGGAGGCTTGGTAGGTTTAAGAATAGTTTTTGCTGTACTTTCTATAGTGAATAGAGTTAGGCAGGG
ATATTCACCATTATCGTTTCAGACCCACCTCCCAACCCCGAGGGGACCCGACAGGCCCGAAGGAATAGAA
GAAGAAGGTGGAGAGAGAGACAGAGACAGATCCATTCGATTAGTGAACGGATCTCGACGGTATCGGTTAA
CTTTTAAAAGAAAAGGGGGGATTGGGGGGTACAGTGCAGGGGAAAGAATAGTAGACATAATAGCAACAGA
CATACAAACTAAAGAATTACAAAAACAAATTACAAAAATTCAAAATTTTATCGATCACGAGACTAGCCTC
GAGAAGCTTGATCGATGGCTCCGGTGCCCGTCAGTGGGCAGAGCGCACATCGCCCACAGTCCCCGAGAAG
TTGGGGGGAGGGGTCGGCAATTGAACCGGTGCCTAGAGAAGGTGGCGCGGGGTAAACTGGGAAAGTGATG
TCGTGTACTGGCTCCGCCTTTTTCCCGAGGGTGGGGGAGAACCGTATATAAGTGCAGTAGTCGCCGTGAA
CGTTCTTTTTCGCAACGGGTTTGCCGCCAGAACACAGGTGTCGTGACGCGGATCGGGATCGGCCTTTACG
GCCGGTTACCCGGGATGGCTCAAGAGTTTGTGAACTGCAAAATCCAGCCTGGGAAGGTGGTTGTGTTCAT
CAAGCCCACCTGCCCGTACTGCAGGAGGGCCCAAGAGATCCTCAGTCAATTGCCCATCAAACAAGGGCTT
CTGGAATTTGTCGATATCACAGCCACCAACCACACTAACGAGATTCAAGATTATTTGCAACAGCTCACGG
GAGCAAGAACGGTGCCTCGAGTCTTTATTGGTAAAGATTGTATAGGCGGATGCAGTGATCTAGTCTCTTT
GCAACAGAGTGGGGAACTGCTGACGCGGCTAAAGCAGATTGGAGCTCTGCAGACTAGTGGTGGTTCAGGT
GGTGGTGGTTCAGGTGGTGGTGGTTCAGGTGGAGGAGGATCAGGAGGAGGAGGATCAGGAGGAGGAGGAT
CAGGAGGAGAATTCGTGAGCAAGGGCGAGGAGCTGTTCACCGGGGTGGTGCCCATCCTGGTCGAGCTGGA
CGGCGACGTAAACGGCCACAAGTTCAGCGTGTCCGGCGAGGGCGAGGGCGATGCCACCTACGGCAAGCTG
ACCCTGAAGTTCATCTCCACCACCGGCAAGCTGCCCGTGCCCTGGCCCACCCTCGTGACCACCCTGACCT
ACGGCGTGCAGTGCTTCAGCCGCTACCCCGACCACATGAAGCAGCACGACTTCTTCAAGTCCGCCATGCC
CGAAGGCTACGTCCAGGAGCGCACCATCTTCTTCAAGGACGACGGCAACTACAAGACCCGCGCCGAGGTG
AAGTTCGAGGGCGACACCCTGGTGAACCGCATCGAGCTGAAGGGCATCGACTTCAAGGAGGACGGCAACA
TCCTGGGGCACAAGCTGGAGTACAACTACAACTGCCACAACGTCTATATCATGGCCGACAAGCAGAAGAA
CGGCATCAAGGTGAACTTCAAGATCCGCCACAACATCGAGGACGGCAGCGTGCAGCTCGCCGACCACTAC
CAGCAGAACACCCCCATCGGCGACGGCCCCGTGCTGCTGCCCGACAACCACTACCTGAGCACCTGCTCCG
CCCTGAGCAAAGACCCCAACGAGAAGCGCGATCACATGGTCCTGCTGGAGTTCGTGACCGCCGCCGGGAT
CACTCTCGGCATGGACGAGCTGTACAAGTAAGAATTCGCGGCCGCGACTCTAGCTAGTCGAGCTCAAGCT
TCGAATTCGATATCAAGCTTATCGCGATACCGTCGACCTCGAGGGAATTCCGATAATCAACCTCTGGATT
ACAAAATTTGTGAAAGATTGACTGGTATTCTTAACTATGTTGCTCCTTTTACGCTATGTGGATACGCTGC
TTTAATGCCTTTGTATCATGCTATTGCTTCCCGTATGGCTTTCATTTTCTCCTCCTTGTATAAATCCTGG
TTGCTGTCTCTTTATGAGGAGTTGTGGCCCGTTGTCAGGCAACGTGGCGTGGTGTGCACTGTGTTTGCTG
ACGCAACCCCCACTGGTTGGGGCATTGCCACCACCTGTCAGCTCCTTTCCGGGACTTTCGCTTTCCCCCT
CCCTATTGCCACGGCGGAACTCATCGCCGCCTGCCTTGCCCGCTGCTGGACAGGGGCTCGGCTGTTGGGC
ACTGACAATTCCGTGGTGTTGTCGGGGAAGCTGACGTCCTTTCCATGGCTGCTCGCCTGTGTTGCCACCT
GGATTCTGCGCGGGACGTCCTTCTGCTACGTCCCTTCGGCCCTCAATCCAGCGGACCTTCCTTCCCGCGG
CCTGCTGCCGGCTCTGCGGCCTCTTCCGCGTCTTCGCCTTCGCCCTCAGACGAGTCGGATCTCCCTTTGG
GCCGCCTCCCCGCATCGGGAATTCGAGCTCGGTACCTTTAAGACCAATGACTTACAAGGCAGCTGTAGAT
CTTAGCCACTTTTTAAAAGAAAAGGGGGGACTGGAAGGGCTAATTCACTCCCAACGAAGACAAGATGGGA
TCAATTCACCATGGGAATAACTTCGTATAGCATACATTATACGAAGTTATGCTGCTTTTTGCTTGTACTG
GGTCTCTCTGGTTAGACCAGATCTGAGCCTGGGAGCTCTCTGGCTAACTAGGGAACCCACTGCTTAAGCC
TCAATAAAGCTTGCCTTGAGTGCTTCAAGTAGTGTGTGCCCGTCTGTTGTGTGACTCTGGTAACTAGAGA
TCCCTCAGACCCTTTTAGTCAGTGTGGAAAATCTCTAGCAGCATCTAGAATTAATTCCGTGTATTCTATA
GTGTCACCTAAATCGTATGTGTATGATACATAAGGTTATGTATTAATTGTAGCCGCGTTCTAACGACAAT
ATGTACAAGCCTAATTGTGTAGCATCTGGCTTACTGAAGCAGACCCTATCATCTCTCTCGTAAACTGCCG
TCAGAGTCGGTTTGGTTGGACGAACCTTCTGAGTTTCTGGTAACGCCGTCCCGCACCCGGAAATGGTCAG
CGAACCAATCAGCAGGGTCATCGCTAGCCAGATCCTCTACGCCGGACGCATCGTGGCCGGCATCACCGGC
GCCACAGGTGCGGTTGCTGGCGCCTATATCGCCGACATCACCGATGGGGAAGATCGGGCTCGCCACTTCG
GGCTCATGAGCGCTTGTTTCGGCGTGGGTATGGTGGCAGGCCCCGTGGCCGGGGGACTGTTGGGCGCCAT
CTCCTTGCATGCACCATTCCTTGCGGCGGCGGTGCTCAACGGCCTCAACCTACTACTGGGCTGCTTCCTA
ATGCAGGAGTCGCATAAGGGAGAGCGTCGAATGGTGCACTCTCAGTACAATCTGCTCTGATGCCGCATAG
TTAAGCCAGCCCCGACACCCGCCAACACCCGCTGACGCGCCCTGACGGGCTTGTCTGCTCCCGGCATCCG
CTTACAGACAAGCTGTGACCGTCTCCGGGAGCTGCATGTGTCAGAGGTTTTCACCGTCATCACCGAAACG
CGCGAGACGAAAGGGCCTCGTGATACGCCTATTTTTATAGGTTAATGTCATGATAATAATGGTTTCTTAG
ACGTCAGGTGGCACTTTTCGGGGAAATGTGCGCGGAACCCCTATTTGTTTATTTTTCTAAATACATTCAA
ATATGTATCCGCTCATGAGACAATAACCCTGATAAATGCTTCAATAATATTGAAAAAGGAAGAGTATGAG
TATTCAACATTTCCGTGTCGCCCTTATTCCCTTTTTTGCGGCATTTTGCCTTCCTGTTTTTGCTCACCCA
GAAACGCTGGTGAAAGTAAAAGATGCTGAAGATCAGTTGGGTGCACGAGTGGGTTACATCGAACTGGATC
TCAACAGCGGTAAGATCCTTGAGAGTTTTCGCCCCGAAGAACGTTTTCCAATGATGAGCACTTTTAAAGT
TCTGCTATGTGGCGCGGTATTATCCCGTATTGACGCCGGGCAAGAGCAACTCGGTCGCCGCATACACTAT
TCTCAGAATGACTTGGTTGAGTACTCACCAGTCACAGAAAAGCATCTTACGGATGGCATGACAGTAAGAG
AATTATGCAGTGCTGCCATAACCATGAGTGATAACACTGCGGCCAACTTACTTCTGACAACGATCGGAGG
ACCGAAGGAGCTAACCGCTTTTTTGCACAACATGGGGGATCATGTAACTCGCCTTGATCGTTGGGAACCG
GAGCTGAATGAAGCCATACCAAACGACGAGCGTGACACCACGATGCCTGTAGCAATGGCAACAACGTTGC
GCAAACTATTAACTGGCGAACTACTTACTCTAGCTTCCCGGCAACAATTAATAGACTGGATGGAGGCGGA
TAAAGTTGCAGGACCACTTCTGCGCTCGGCCCTTCCGGCTGGCTGGTTTATTGCTGATAAATCTGGAGCC
GGTGAGCGTGGGTCTCGCGGTATCATTGCAGCACTGGGGCCAGATGGTAAGCCCTCCCGTATCGTAGTTA
TCTACACGACGGGGAGTCAGGCAACTATGGATGAACGAAATAGACAGATCGCTGAGATAGGTGCCTCACT
GATTAAGCATTGGTAACTGTCAGACCAAGTTTACTCATATATACTTTAGATTGATTTAAAACTTCATTTT
TAATTTAAAAGGATCTAGGTGAAGATCCTTTTTGATAATCTCATGACCAAAATCCCTTAACGTGAGTTTT
CGTTCCACTGAGCGTCAGACCCCGTAGAAAAGATCAAAGGATCTTCTTGAGATCCTTTTTTTCTGCGCGT
AATCTGCTGCTTGCAAACAAAAAAACCACCGCTACCAGCGGTGGTTTGTTTGCCGGATCAAGAGCTACCA
ACTCTTTTTCCGAAGGTAACTGGCTTCAGCAGAGCGCAGATACCAAATACTGTTCTTCTAGTGTAGCCGT
AGTTAGGCCACCACTTCAAGAACTCTGTAGCACCGCCTACATACCTCGCTCTGCTAATCCTGTTACCAGT
GGCTGCTGCCAGTGGCGATAAGTCGTGTCTTACCGGGTTGGACTCAAGACGATAGTTACCGGATAAGGCG
CAGCGGTCGGGCTGAACGGGGGGTTCGTGCACACAGCCCAGCTTGGAGCGAACGACCTACACCGAACTGA
GATACCTACAGCGTGAGCTATGAGAAAGCGCCACGCTTCCCGAAGGGAGAAAGGCGGACAGGTATCCGGT
AAGCGGCAGGGTCGGAACAGGAGAGCGCACGAGGGAGCTTCCAGGGGGAAACGCCTGGTATCTTTATAGT
CCTGTCGGGTTTCGCCACCTCTGACTTGAGCGTCGATTTTTGTGATGCTCGTCAGGGGGGCGGAGCCTAT
GGAAAAACGCCAGCAACGCGGCCTTTTTACGGTTCCTGGCCTTTTGCTGGCCTTTTGCTCACATGTTCTT
TCCTGCGTTATCCCCTGATTCTGTGGATAACCGTATTACCGCCTTTGAGTGAGCTGATACCGCTCGCCGC
AGCCGAACGACCGAGCGCAGCGAGTCAGTGAGCGAGGAAGCGGAAGAGCGCCCAATACGCAAACCGCCTC
TCCCCGCGCGTTGGCCGATTCATTAATGCAGCTGTGGAATGTGTGTCAGTTAGGGTGTGGAAAGTCCCCA
GGCTCCCCAGCAGGCAGAAGTATGCAAAGCATGCATCTCAATTAGTCAGCAACCAGGTGTGGAAAGTCCC
CAGGCTCCCCAGCAGGCAGAAGTATGCAAAGCATGCATCTCAATTAGTCAGCAACCATAGTCCCGCCCCT
AACTCCGCCCATCCCGCCCCTAACTCCGCCCAGTTCCGCCCATTCTCCGCCCCATGGCTGACTAATTTTT
TTTATTTATGCAGAGGCCGAGGCCGCCTCGGCCTCTGAGCTATTCCAGAAGTAGTGAGGAGGCTTTTTTG
GAGGCCTAGGCTTTTGCAAAAAGCTTGGACACAAGACAGGCTTGCGAGATATGTTTGAGAATACCACTTT
ATCCCGCGTCAGGGAGAGGCAGTGCGTAAAAAGACGCGGACTCATGTGAAATACTGGTTTTTAGTGCGCC
AGATCTCTATAATCTCGCGCAACCTATTTTCCCCTCGAACACTTTTTAAGCCGTAGATAAACAGGCTGGG
ACACTTCACATGAGCGAAAAATACATCGTCACCTGGGACATGTTGCAGATCCATGCACGTAAACTCGCAA
GCCGACTGATGCCTTCTGAACAATGGAAAGGCATTATTGCCGTAAGCCGTGGCGGTCTGTACCGGGTGCG
TTACTGGCGCGTGAACTGGGTATTCGTCATGTCGATACCGTTTGTATTTCCAGCTACGATCACGACAACC
AGCGCGAGCTTAAAGTGCTGAAACGCGCAGAAGGCGATGGCGAAGGCTTCATCGTTATTGATGACCTGGT
GGATACCGGTGGTACTGCGGTTGCGATTCGTGAAATGTATCCAAAAGCGCACTTTGTCACCATCTTCGCA
AAACCGGCTGGTCGTCCGCTGGTTGATGACTATGTTGTTGATATCCCGCAAGATACCTGGATTGAACAGC
CGTGGGATATGGGCGTCGTATTCGTCCCGCCAATCTCCGGTCGCTAATCTTTTCAACGCCTGGCACTGCC
GGGCGTTGTTCTTTTTAACTTCAGGCGGGTTACAATAGTTTCCAGTAAGTATTCTGGAGGCTGCATCCAT
GACACAGGCAAACCTGAGCGAAACCCTGTTCAAACCCCGCTTTAAACATCCTGAAACCTCGACGCTAGTC
CGCCGCTTTAATCACGGCGCACAACCGCCTGTGCAGTCGGCCCTTGATGGTAAAACCATCCCTCACTGGT
ATCGCATGATTAACCGTCTGATGTGGATCTGGCGCGGCATTGACCCACGCGAAATCCTCGACGTCCAGGC
ACGTATTGTGATGAGCGATGCCGAACGTACCGACGATGATTTATACGATACGGTGATTGGCTACCGTGGC
GGCAACTGGATTTATGAGTGGGCCCCGGATCTTTGTGAAGGAACCTTACTTCTGTGGTGTGACATAATTG
GACAAACTACCTACAGAGATTTAAAGCTCTAAGGTAAATATAAAATTTTTAAGTGTATAATGTGTTAAAC
TACTGATTCTAATTGTTTGTGTATTTTAGATTCCAACCTATGGAACTGATGAATGGGAGCAGTGGTGGAA
TGCCTTTAATGAGGAAAACCTGTTTTGCTCAGAAGAAATGCCATCTAGTGATGATGAGGCTACTGCTGAC
TCTCAACATTCTACTCCTCCAAAAAAGAAGAGAAAGGTAGAAGACCCCAAGGACTTTCCTTCAGAATTGC
TAAGTTTTTTGAGTCATGCTGTGTTTAGTAATAGAACTCTTGCTTGCTTTGCTATTTACACCACAAAGGA
AAAAGCTGCACTGCTATACAAGAAAATTATGGAAAAATATTCTGTAACCTTTATAAGTAGGCATAACAGT
TATAATCATAACATACTGTTTTTTCTTACTCCACACAGGCATAGAGTGTCTGCTATTAATAACTATGCTC
AAAAATTGTGTACCTTTAGCTTTTTAATTTGTAAAGGGGTTAATAAGGAATATTTGATGTATAGTGCCTT
GACTAGAGATCATAATCAGCCATACCACATTTGTAGAGGTTTTACTTGCTTTAAAAAACCTCCCACACCT
CCCCCTGAACCTGAAACATAAAATGAATGCAATTGTTGTTGTTAACTTGTTTATTGCAGCTTATAATGGT
TACAAATAAAGCAATAGCATCACAAATTTCACAAATAAAGCATTTTTTTCACTGCATTCTAGTTGTGGTT
TGTCCAAACTCATCAATGTATCTTATCATGTCTGGATCAACTGGATAACTCAAGCTAACCAAAATCATCC
CAAACTTCCCACCCCATACCCTATTACCACTGCCAATTACCTGTGGTTTCATTTACTCTAAACCTGTGAT
TCCTCTGAATTATTTTCATTTTAAAGAAATTGTATTTGTTAAATATGTACTACAAACTTAGTAGT
Features (pLannotate 1.2.2; 32 found; start..end, strand, type, name):
    377..634     +  LTR            5' LTR (truncated): truncated 5' long terminal repeat (LTR) from HIV-1
    681..806     +  misc_feature   HIV-1 Ψ: packaging signal of human immunodeficiency virus type 1
    790..1128    +  CDS            HIV-1 gag (fragment): gag protein from human immunodeficiency virus 1; gag
   1303..1536    +  misc_feature   RRE: The Rev response element (RRE) of HIV-1 allows for Rev-dependent mRNA export from the nucleus to the cytoplasm.
   1913..2013    +  CDS            Rev (fragment): human immunodeficiency virus 1 (HIV-1) Rev protein; rev; enhances nuclear export of unspliced and incompletely spliced viral mRNAs
   2032..2149    +  misc_feature   cPPT/CTS: central polypurine tract and central termination sequence of HIV-1
   2206..2417    +  promoter       EF-1α core promoter: core promoter for human elongation factor EF-1α
   2465..2782    +  CDS            GLRX: GLRX1_HUMAN - Also known as GRX. Experimental evidence at protein level: Swiss-Prot protein existence level 1. Has a glutathione-disulfide oxidoreductase activity in the presence of NADPH and glutathione reductase. Reduces low molecular weight disulfides and proteins. From Homo sapiens (Human).
   2885..3601    +  CDS            EGFP: the original enhanced GFP (Yang et al., 1996) mammalian codon-optimized
   3643..3685    +  misc_feature   MCS (fragment): pBluescript multiple cloning site
   3695..4283    +  misc_feature   WPRE: woodchuck hepatitis virus posttranscriptional regulatory element
   4302..4406    +  CDS            nef (fragment): NEF_HV1LA - Experimental evidence at protein level: Swiss-Prot protein existence level 1. Extracellular Nef protein targets CD4(+) T-lymphocytes for apoptosis by interacting with CXCR4 surface receptors. From Human immunodeficiency virus type 1 group M subtype B (isolate Lai) (HIV-1).
   4427..4460    +  protein_bind   loxP: Cre-mediated recombination occurs in the 8-bp core sequence (GCATACAT). Cre recombinase
   4480..4660    +  LTR            5' LTR (truncated): truncated 5' long terminal repeat (LTR) from HIV-1
   4685..4703    -  promoter       SP6 promoter: promoter for bacteriophage SP6 RNA polymerase
   4931..5210    +  CDS            TcR (fragment): tetracycline efflux protein; tet; confers resistance to tetracycline
   5211..5259    -  misc_feature   bom (fragment): basis of mobility region from pBR322
   5361..5396    -  CDS            rop (fragment): Rop protein, which maintains plasmids at low copy number; rop
   5491..5595    +  promoter       AmpR promoter: bla
   5596..6456    +  CDS            AmpR: β-lactamase; bla; confers resistance to ampicillin, carbenicillin, and related antibiotics
   6627..7215    +  rep_origin     ori: high-copy-number ColE1/pMB1/pBR322/pUC origin of replication
   7398..7454    +  CDS            lacI (fragment): lac repressor; lacI; The lac repressor binds to the lac operator to inhibit transcription in E. coli. This inhibition can be relieved by adding lactose or isopropyl-β-D-thiogalactopyranoside (IPTG).
   7461..7790    +  promoter       SV40 promoter: SV40 enhancer and early promoter
   7990..8109    +  CDS            gpt (fragment): XGPT_ECOLI - Also known as gpp, gxu. Experimental evidence at protein level: Swiss-Prot protein existence level 1. Purine salvage pathway enzyme that catalyzes the transfer of the ribosyl-5-phosphate group from 5-phospho-alpha-D-ribose 1- diphosphate (PRPP) to the N9 position of the 6-oxopurines guanine and xanthine to form the corresponding ribonucleotides GMP (guanosine 5'- monophosphate) and XMP (xanthosine 5'-monophosphate), with the release of PPi. To a lesser extent, also acts on hypoxanthine (PubMed:9100006, PubMed:3886014). Does not ribophosphorylate adenine (PubMed:3886014). From Esch
   8109..8444    +  CDS            gpt (fragment): XGPT_ECOLI - Also known as gpp, gxu. Experimental evidence at protein level: Swiss-Prot protein existence level 1. Purine salvage pathway enzyme that catalyzes the transfer of the ribosyl-5-phosphate group from 5-phospho-alpha-D-ribose 1- diphosphate (PRPP) to the N9 position of the 6-oxopurines guanine and xanthine to form the corresponding ribonucleotides GMP (guanosine 5'- monophosphate) and XMP (xanthosine 5'-monophosphate), with the release of PPi. To a lesser extent, also acts on hypoxanthine (PubMed:9100006, PubMed:3886014). Does not ribophosphorylate adenine (PubMed:3886014). From Esch
   8539..8844    +  CDS            frsA (fragment): FRSA_ECOLI - Also known as yafA. Experimental evidence at protein level: Swiss-Prot protein existence level 1. Catalyzes the hydrolysis of esters (PubMed:15808744). Displays esterase activity toward pNP-butyrate (PubMed:15808744). May stimulate mixed-acid fermentation by acting as a fermentation/respiration switch that down-regulates respiration and up- regulates fermentation rates (PubMed:15169777). From Escherichia coli (strain K12).
   8848..8922    +  CDS            small t antigen (fragment): SV40 (simian virus 40) small t antigen
   8924..8989    +  intron         small t intron: SV40 (simian virus 40) small t antigen intron
   9119..9139    +  CDS            SV40 NLS: nuclear localization signal of SV40 (simian virus 40) large T antigen
   9458..9541    +  CDS            large T antigen (fragment): large T antigen from SV40 (simian virus 40)
   9564..9698    +  polyA_signal   SV40 poly(A) signal: SV40 polyadenylation signal
   9865..329     +  CDS            nef (fragment) (across the origin): NEF_HV1BR - Experimental evidence at protein level: Swiss-Prot protein existence level 1. Extracellular Nef protein targets CD4(+) T-lymphocytes for apoptosis by interacting with CXCR4 surface receptors (PubMed:14990729). From Human immunodeficiency virus type 1 group M subtype B (isolate BRU/LAI) (HIV-1).
