[The description below was written by a language model from this plasmid's Addgene catalogue record and pLannotate feature annotations shown in this document.]
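Description:
pEIGW Grx1-roGFP2 is an HIV-1-based lentiviral transfer plasmid of about 9.9 kb for mammalian expression of a cytosolic glutathione redox biosensor. It is propagated in E. coli through a high-copy ColE1/pUC-type origin with ampicillin selection (AmpR under its own promoter), and the record lists a recombination-deficient strain (Stbl3), as is usual for LTR-containing vectors. The viral portion carries a truncated 5' LTR, the Ψ packaging signal with an adjoining gag fragment, the Rev response element for Rev-dependent nuclear export of the genomic RNA, and the cPPT/CTS. Downstream of the cargo lie a WPRE, which enhances transcript expression, and a 3' LTR region that is annotated as truncated and preceded by a loxP site. A loxP in this position would be copied into both LTRs on reverse transcription, potentially allowing Cre-mediated excision of the provirus, although the record does not mention such a use.

The expression cassette is driven by the EF-1α core promoter and encodes human glutaredoxin-1 (GLRX) fused at its C terminus to roGFP2. The automated annotation labels the fluorescent protein as EGFP, because roGFP2 is a redox-sensitive GFP derivative. A gap between the two coding features is consistent with a linker, though none is annotated. Coupling Grx1 to roGFP2 links the probe's redox state to the glutathione redox couple, allowing real-time imaging of the intracellular glutathione redox potential. The backbone outside the LTRs also retains an SV40 promoter–gpt cassette with the SV40 small t intron and poly(A) signal, along with assorted pBR322-derived fragments. The depositor notes that sequence discrepancies found during quality control should not affect function.
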