Addgene plasmid #64990: pEIGW Grx1-roGFP2
Purpose: Mammalian expression of cytosolic Grx1-roGFP2 (lentiviral vector)
Depositing lab: Tobias Dick. Depositing organization: Deutsches Krebsforschungszentrum (DKFZ). Publication: Real-time imaging of the intracellular glutathione redox potential. Gutscher M, Pauleau AL, Marty L, Brach T, Wabnitz GH, Samstag Y, Meyer AJ, Dick TP. Nat Methods. 2008 Jun;5(6):553-9. doi: 10.1038/nmeth.1212. Epub 2008 May 11. PubMed 18469822.
Backbone
  Vector backbone: pEIGW
  Total vector size (bp): 9883
  Vector type: Mammalian Expression, Lentiviral
Growth in bacteria
  Bacterial resistance: Ampicillin, 100 μg/mL
  Growth temperature: 37°C
  Growth strain: Stbl3
  Copy number: Unknown
Gene/Insert
  Gene/Insert name: Glutaredoxin-1 (alt name: GLRX1_HUMAN)
  Species: H. sapiens (human)
  Entrez Gene: GLRX (a.k.a. GRX, GRX1)
  Tag / fusion protein: roGFP2 (C terminal on insert)
Terms and licenses: Academic/Nonprofit Terms; Industry Terms: Not Available to Industry
Depositor comments: Sequence discrepancies found during QC should not affect function
How to cite: pEIGW Grx1-roGFP2 was a gift from Tobias Dick (Addgene plasmid # 64990 ; http://n2t.net/addgene:64990 ; RRID:Addgene_64990)
