>Addgene plasmid #64990 | pEIGW Grx1-roGFP2 | addgene partial sequence | sequence record 116060 | WPRE-R 5'-CATAGCGTAAAAGGAGCAACA-3'
TTTTGTAATCCAGAGGTTGATTATCGGAATTCCCTCGAGGTCGACGGTATCGCGATAAGCTTGATATCGA
ATTCGAAGCTTGAGCTCGACTAGCTAGAGTCGCGGCCGCGAATTCTTACTTGTACAGCTCGTCCATGCCG
AGAGTGATCCCGGCGGCGGTCACGAACTCCAGCAGGACCATGTGATCGCGCTTCTCGTTGGGGTCTTTGC
TCAGGGCGGAGCAGGTGCTCAGGTAGTGGTTGTCGGGCAGCAGCACGGGGCCGTCGCCGATGGGGGTGTT
CTGCTGGTAGTGGTCGGCGAGCTGCACGCTGCCGTCCTCGATGTTGTGGCGGATCTTGAAGTTCACCTTG
ATGCCGTTCTTCTGCTTGTCGGCCATGATATAGACGTTGTGGCAGTTGTAGTTGTACTCCAGCTTGTGCC
CCAGGATGTTGCCGTCCTCCTTGAAGTCGATGCCCTTCAGCTCGATGCGGTTCACCAGGGTGTCGCCCTC
GAACTTCACCTCGGCGCGGGTCTTGTAGTTGCCGTCGTCCTTGAAGAAGATGGTGCGCTCCTGGACGTAG
CCTTCGGGCATGGCGGACTTGAAGAAGTCGTGCTGCTTCATGTGGTCGGGGTAGCGGCTGAAGCACTGCA
CGCCGTAGGTCAGGGTGGTCACGAGGGTGGGCCAGGGCACGGGCAGCTTGCCGGTGGTGGAGATGAACTT
CA
