>Addgene plasmid #64990 | pEIGW Grx1-roGFP2 | addgene partial sequence | sequence record 116929 | EF1a-F_alt 5'-gccgtgaacgttctttttc-3'
GGTGTCGTGACGCGGATCGGGATCGGCCTTTACGGCCGGTTACCCGGGATGGCTCAAGAGTTTGTGAACT
GCAAAATCCAGCCTGGGAAGGTGGTTGTGTTCATCAAGCCCACCTGCCCGTACTGCAGGAGGGCCCAAGA
GATCCTCAGTCAATTGCCCATCAAACAAGGGCTTCTGGAATTTGTCGATATCACAGCCACCAACCACACT
AACGAGATTCAAGATTATTTGCAACAGCTCACGGGAGCAAGAACGGTGCCTCGAGTCTTTATTGGTAAAG
ATTGTATAGGCGGATGCAGTGATCTAGTCTCTTTGCAACAGAGTGGGGAACTGCTGACGCGGCTAAAGCA
GATTGGAGCTCTGCAGACTAGTGGTGGTTCAGGTGGTGGTGGTTCAGGTGGTGGTGGTTCAGGTGGAGGA
GGATCAGGAGGAGGAGGATCAGGAGGAGGAGGATCAGGAGGAGAATTCGTGAGCAAGGGCGAGGAGCTGT
TCACCGGGGTGGTGCCCATCCTGGTCGAGCTGGACGGCGACGTAAACGGCCACAAGTTCAGCGTGTCCGG
CGAGGGCGAGGGCGATGCCACCTACGGCAAGCTGACCCTGAAGTTCATCTCCACCACCGGCAAGCTGCCC
GTGCCCTGGCCCACCCTCGTGACCACCCTGACCTACGGCGTGCAGTGCTTCAGCCGCTACCCCGACCACA
TGAAGCAGCACGACTTCTTCAAGTCCGCCATGCCCGAAGGCTACGTCCAGGAGCGCACCATCTTCTTCAA
GGACGACGGCAACTACAAGA
